>Addgene plasmid #193200 | Lenti-sgAdgb#1/Cre | addgene full sequence | sequence record 379514 | Addgene NGS Result
GACATTGATTATTGACTAGTTATTAATAGTAATCAATTACGGGGTCATTAGTTCATAGCCCATATATGGA
GTTCCGCGTTACATAACTTACGGTAAATGGCCCGCCTGGCTGACCGCCCAACGACCCCCGCCCATTGACG
TCAATAATGACGTATGTTCCCATAGTAACGCCAATAGGGACTTTCCATTGACGTCAATGGGTGGAGTATT
TACGGTAAACTGCCCACTTGGCAGTACATCAAGTGTATCATATGCCAAGTACGCCCCCTATTGACGTCAA
TGACGGTAAATGGCCCGCCTGGCATTATGCCCAGTACATGACCTTATGGGACTTTCCTACTTGGCAGTAC
ATCTACGTATTAGTCATCGCTATTACCATGGTGATGCGGTTTTGGCAGTACATCAATGGGCGTGGATAGC
GGTTTGACTCACGGGGATTTCCAAGTCTCCACCCCATTGACGTCAATGGGAGTTTGTTTTGGCACCAAAA
TCAACGGGACTTTCCAAAATGTCGTAACAACTCCGCCCCATTGACGCAAATGGGCGGTAGGCGTGTACGG
TGGGAGGTCTATATAAGCAGCGCGTTTTGCCTGTACTGGGTCTCTCTGGTTAGACCAGATCTGAGCCTGG
GAGCTCTCTGGCTAACTAGGGAACCCACTGCTTAAGCCTCAATAAAGCTTGCCTTGAGTGCTTCAAGTAG
TGTGTGCCCGTCTGTTGTGTGACTCTGGTAACTAGAGATCCCTCAGACCCTTTTAGTCAGTGTGGAAAAT
CTCTAGCAGTGGCGCCCGAACAGGGACTTGAAAGCGAAAGGGAAACCAGAGGAGCTCTCTCGACGCAGGA
CTCGGCTTGCTGAAGCGCGCACGGCAAGAGGCGAGGGGCGGCGACTGGTGAGTACGCCAAAAATTTTGAC
TAGCGGAGGCTAGAAGGAGAGAGATGGGTGCGAGAGCGTCAGTATTAAGCGGGGGAGAATTAGATCGCGA
TGGGAAAAAATTCGGTTAAGGCCAGGGGGAAAGAAAAAATATAAATTAAAACATATAGTATGGGCAAGCA
GGGAGCTAGAACGATTCGCAGTTAATCCTGGCCTGTTAGAAACATCAGAAGGCTGTAGACAAATACTGGG
ACAGCTACAACCATCCCTTCAGACAGGATCAGAAGAACTTAGATCATTATATAATACAGTAGCAACCCTC
TATTGTGTGCATCAAAGGATAGAGATAAAAGACACCAAGGAAGCTTTAGACAAGATAGAGGAAGAGCAAA
ACAAAAGTAAGACCACCGCACAGCAAGCGGCCGGCCGCTGATCTTCAGACCTGGAGGAGGAGATATGAGG
GACAATTGGAGAAGTGAATTATATAAATATAAAGTAGTAAAAATTGAACCATTAGGAGTAGCACCCACCA
AGGCAAAGAGAAGAGTGGTGCAGAGAGAAAAAAGAGCAGTGGGAATAGGAGCTTTGTTCCTTGGGTTCTT
GGGAGCAGCAGGAAGCACTATGGGCGCAGCGTCAATGACGCTGACGGTACAGGCCAGACAATTATTGTCT
GGTATAGTGCAGCAGCAGAACAATTTGCTGAGGGCTATTGAGGCGCAACAGCATCTGTTGCAACTCACAG
TCTGGGGCATCAAGCAGCTCCAGGCAAGAATCCTGGCTGTGGAAAGATACCTAAAGGATCAACAGCTCCT
GGGGATTTGGGGTTGCTCTGGAAAACTCATTTGCACCACTGCTGTGCCTTGGAATGCTAGTTGGAGTAAT
AAATCTCTGGAACAGATTTGGAATCACACGACCTGGATGGAGTGGGACAGAGAAATTAACAATTACACAA
GCTTAATACACTCCTTAATTGAAGAATCGCAAAACCAGCAAGAAAAGAATGAACAAGAATTATTGGAATT
AGATAAATGGGCAAGTTTGTGGAATTGGTTTAACATAACAAATTGGCTGTGGTATATAAAATTATTCATA
ATGATAGTAGGAGGCTTGGTAGGTTTAAGAATAGTTTTTGCTGTACTTTCTATAGTGAATAGAGTTAGGC
AGGGATATTCACCATTATCGTTTCAGACCCACCTCCCAACCCCGAGGGGACCCGACAGGCCCGAAGGAAT
AGAAGAAGAAGGTGGAGAGAGAGACAGAGACAGATCCATTCGATTAGTGAACGGATCGGCACTGCGTGCG
CCAATTCTGCAGACAAATGGCAGTATTCATCCACAATTTTAAAAGAAAAGGGGGGATTGGGGGGTACAGT
GCAGGGGAAAGAATAGTAGACATAATAGCAACAGACATACAAACTAAAGAATTACAAAAACAAATTACAA
AAATTCAAAATTTTCGGGTTTATTACAGGGACAGCAGAGATCCAGTTTGGTTAGTACCGGGCCCGCTCTA
GCCCTGCAGGAACTGTTTAAACTGTGAGGGCCTATTTCCCATGATTCCTTCATATTTGCATATACGATAC
AAGGCTGTTAGAGAGATAATTGGAATTAATTTGACTGTAAACACAAAGATATTAGTACAAAATACGTGAC
GTAGAAAGTAATAATTTCTTGGGTAGTTTGCAGTTTTAAAATTATGTTTTAAAATGGACTATCATATGCT
TACCGTAACTTGAAAGTATTTCGATTTCTTGGCTTTATATATCTTGTGGAAAGGACCAAACACCGTGATA
ACCGATGAAGCTCAGTTTAAGAGCTATGCTGGAAACAGCATAGCAAGTTTAAATAAGGCTAGTCCGTTAT
CAACTTGAAAAAGTGGCACCGAGTCGGTGCTTTTTTGTTTGGCGCGCCTATGGCTTAATTAACATGGCGG
CCGCATTCTACCGGGTAGGGGAGGCGCTTTTCCCAAGGCAGTCTGGAGCATGCGCTTTAGCAGCCCCGCT
GGGCACTTGGCGCTACACAAGTGGCCTCTGGCCTCGCACACATTCCACATCCACCGGTAGGCGCCAACCG
GCTCCGTTCTTTGGTGGCCCCTTCGCGCCACCTTCTACTCCTCCCCTAGTCAGGAAGTTCCCCCCCGCCC
CGCAGCTCGCGTCGTGCAGGACGTGACAAATGGAAGTAGCACGTCTCACTAGTCTCGTGCAGATGGACAG
CACCGCTGAGCAATGGAAGCGGGTAGGCCTTTGGGGCAGCGGCCAATAGCAGCTTTGCTCCTTCGCTTTC
TGGGCTCAGAGGCTGGGAAGGGGTGGGTCCGGGGGCGGGCTCAGGGGCGGGCTCAGGGGCGGGGCGGGCG
CCCGAAGGTCCTCCGGAGGCCCGGCATTCTGCACGCTTCAAAAGCGCACGTCTGCCGCGCTGTTCTCCTC
TTCCTCATCTCCGGGACCCGGGATGCCCAAGAAGAAGAGGAAGGTGTCCAATTTACTGACCGTACACCAA
AATTTGCCTGCATTACCGGTCGATGCAACGAGTGATGAGGTTCGCAAGAACCTGATGGACATGTTCAGGG
ATCGCCAGGCGTTTTCTGAGCATACCTGGAAAATGCTTCTGTCCGTTTGCCGGTCGTGGGCGGCATGGTG
CAAGTTGAATAACCGGAAATGGTTTCCCGCAGAACCTGAAGATGTTCGCGATTATCTTCTATATCTTCAG
GCGCGCGGTCTGGCAGTAAAAACTATCCAGCAACATTTGGGCCAGCTAAACATGCTTCATCGTCGGTCCG
GGCTGCCACGACCAAGTGACAGCAATGCTGTTTCACTGGTTATGCGGCGGATCCGAAAAGAAAACGTTGA
TGCCGGTGAACGTGCAAAACAGGCTCTAGCGTTCGAACGCACTGATTTCGACCAGGTTCGTTCACTCATG
GAAAATAGCGATCGCTGCCAGGATATACGTAATCTGGCATTTCTGGGGATTGCTTATAACACCCTGTTAC
GTATAGCCGAAATTGCCAGGATCAGGGTTAAAGATATCTCACGTACTGACGGTGGGAGAATGTTAATCCA
TATTGGCAGAACGAAAACGCTGGTTAGCACCGCAGGTGTAGAGAAGGCACTTAGCCTGGGGGTAACTAAA
CTGGTCGAGCGATGGATTTCCGTCTCTGGTGTAGCTGATGATCCGAATAACTACCTGTTTTGCCGGGTCA
GAAAAAATGGTGTTGCCGCGCCATCTGCCACCAGCCAGCTATCAACTCGCGCCCTGGAAGGGATTTTTGA
AGCAACTCATCGATTGATTTACGGCGCTAAGGATGACTCTGGTCAGAGATACCTGGCCTGGTCTGGACAC
AGTGCCCGTGTCGGAGCCGCGCGAGATATGGCCCGCGCTGGAGTTTCAATACCGGAGATCATGCAAGCTG
GTGGCTGGACCAATGTAAATATTGTCATGAACTATATCCGTAACCTGGATAGTGAAACAGGGGCAATGGT
GCGCCTGCTGGAAGATGGCGATTAGCCATGTTTAAGGGTTCCGGTTCCACTAGGTACAATTCGATATCAA
GCTTATCGATAATCAACCTCTGGATTACAAAATTTGTGAAAGATTGACTGGTATTCTTAACTATGTTGCT
CCTTTTACGCTATGTGGATACGCTGCTTTAATGCCTTTGTATCATGCTATTGCTTCCCGTATGGCTTTCA
TTTTCTCCTCCTTGTATAAATCCTGGTTGCTGTCTCTTTATGAGGAGTTGTGGCCCGTTGTCAGGCAACG
TGGCGTGGTGTGCACTGTGTTTGCTGACGCAACCCCCACTGGTTGGGGCATTGCCACCACCTGTCAGCTC
CTTTCCGGGACTTTCGCTTTCCCCCTCCCTATTGCCACGGCGGAACTCATCGCCGCCTGCCTTGCCCGCT
GCTGGACAGGGGCTCGGCTGTTGGGCACTGACAATTCCGTGGTGTTGTCGGGGAAATCATCGTCCTTTCC
TTGGCTGCTCGCCTGTGTTGCCACCTGGATTCTGCGCGGGACGTCCTTCTGCTACGTCCCTTCGGCCCTC
AATCCAGCGGACCTTCCTTCCCGCGGCCTGCTGCCGGCTCTGCGGCCTCTTCCGCGTCTTCGCCTTCGCC
CTCAGACGAGTCGGATCTCCCTTTGGGCCGCCTCCCCGCATCGATACCGTCGACCTCGATCGAGACCTAG
AAAAACATGGAGCAATCACAAGTAGCAATACAGCAGCTACCAATGCTGATTGTGCCTGGCTAGAAGCACA
AGAGGAGGAGGAGGTGGGTTTTCCAGTCACACCTCAGGTACCTTTAAGACCAATGACTTACAAGGCAGCT
GTAGATCTTAGCCACTTTTTAAAAGAAAAGGGGGGACTGGAAGGGCTAATTCACTCCCAACGAAGACAAG
ATATCCTTGATCTGTGGATCTACCACACACAAGGCTACTTCCCTGATTGGCAGAACTACACACCAGGGCC
AGGGATCAGATATCCACTGACCTTTGGATGGTGCTACAAGCTAGTACCAGTTGAGCAAGAGAAGGTAGAA
GAAGCCAATGAAGGAGAGAACACCCGCTTGTTACACCCTGTGAGCCTGCATGGGATGGATGACCCGGAGA
GAGAAGTATTAGAGTGGAGGTTTGACAGCCGCCTAGCATTTCATCACATGGCCCGAGAGCTGCATCCGGA
CTGTACTGGGTCTCTCTGGTTAGACCAGATCTGAGCCTGGGAGCTCTCTGGCTAACTAGGGAACCCACTG
CTTAAGCCTCAATAAAGCTTGCCTTGAGTGCTTCAAGTAGTGTGTGCCCGTCTGTTGTGTGACTCTGGTA
ACTAGAGATCCCTCAGACCCTTTTAGTCAGTGTGGAAAATCTCTAGCAGCATGTGAGCAAAAGGCCAGCA
AAAGGCCAGGAACCGTAAAAAGGCCGCGTTGCTGGCGTTTTTCCATAGGCTCCGCCCCCCTGACGAGCAT
CACAAAAATCGACGCTCAAGTCAGAGGTGGCGAAACCCGACAGGACTATAAAGATACCAGGCGTTTCCCC
CTGGAAGCTCCCTCGTGCGCTCTCCTGTTCCGACCCTGCCGCTTACCGGATACCTGTCCGCCTTTCTCCC
TTCGGGAAGCGTGGCGCTTTCTCATAGCTCACGCTGTAGGTATCTCAGTTCGGTGTAGGTCGTTCGCTCC
AAGCTGGGCTGTGTGCACGAACCCCCCGTTCAGCCCGACCGCTGCGCCTTATCCGGTAACTATCGTCTTG
AGTCCAACCCGGTAAGACACGACTTATCGCCACTGGCAGCAGCCACTGGTAACAGGATTAGCAGAGCGAG
GTATGTAGGCGGTGCTACAGAGTTCTTGAAGTGGTGGCCTAACTACGGCTACACTAGAAGAACAGTATTT
GGTATCTGCGCTCTGCTGAAGCCAGTTACCTTCGGAAAAAGAGTTGGTAGCTCTTGATCCGGCAAACAAA
CCACCGCTGGTAGCGGTGGTTTTTTTGTTTGCAAGCAGCAGATTACGCGCAGAAAAAAAGGATCTCAAGA
AGATCCTTTGATCTTTTCTACGGGGTCTGACGCTCAGTGGAACGAAAACTCACGTTAAGGGATTTTGGTC
ATGAGATTATCAAAAAGGATCTTCACCTAGATCCTTTTAAATTAAAAATGAAGTTTTAAATCAATCTAAA
GTATATATGAGTAAACTTGGTCTGACAGTTACCAATGCTTAATCAGTGAGGCACCTATCTCAGCGATCTG
TCTATTTCGTTCATCCATAGTTGCCTGACTCCCCGTCGTGTAGATAACTACGATACGGGAGGGCTTACCA
TCTGGCCCCAGTGCTGCAATGATACCGCGAGACCCACGCTCACCGGCTCCAGATTTATCAGCAATAAACC
AGCCAGCCGGAAGGGCCGAGCGCAGAAGTGGTCCTGCAACTTTATCCGCCTCCATCCAGTCTATTAATTG
TTGCCGGGAAGCTAGAGTAAGTAGTTCGCCAGTTAATAGTTTGCGCAACGTTGTTGCCATTGCTACAGGC
ATCGTGGTGTCACGCTCGTCGTTTGGTATGGCTTCATTCAGCTCCGGTTCCCAACGATCAAGGCGAGTTA
CATGATCCCCCATGTTGTGCAAAAAAGCGGTTAGCTCCTTCGGTCCTCCGATCGTTGTCAGAAGTAAGTT
GGCCGCAGTGTTATCACTCATGGTTATGGCAGCACTGCATAATTCTCTTACTGTCATGCCATCCGTAAGA
TGCTTTTCTGTGACTGGTGAGTACTCAACCAAGTCATTCTGAGAATAGTGTATGCGGCGACCGAGTTGCT
CTTGCCCGGCGTCAATACGGGATAATACCGCGCCACATAGCAGAACTTTAAAAGTGCTCATCATTGGAAA
ACGTTCTTCGGGGCGAAAACTCTCAAGGATCTTACCGCTGTTGAGATCCAGTTCGATGTAACCCACTCGT
GCACCCAACTGATCTTCAGCATCTTTTACTTTCACCAGCGTTTCTGGGTGAGCAAAAACAGGAAGGCAAA
ATGCCGCAAAAAAGGGAATAAGGGCGACACGGAAATGTTGAATACTCATACTCTTCCTTTTTCAATATTA
TTGAAGCATTTATCAGGGTTATTGTCTCATGAGCGGATACATATTTGAATGTATTTAGAAAAATAAACAA
ATAGGGGTTCCGCGCACATTTCCCCGAAAAGTGCCACCTGACGTCGACGGATCGGGAGATCTCCCGATCC
CCTATGGTGCACTCTCAGTACAATCTGCTCTGATGCCGCATAGTTAAGCCAGTATCTGCTCCCTGCTTGT
GTGTTGGAGGTCGCTGAGTAGTGCGCGAGCAAAATTTAAGCTACAACAAGGCAAGGCTTGACCGACAATT
GCATGAAGAATCTGCTTAGGGTTAGGCGTTTTGCGCTGCTTCGCGATGTACGGGCCAGATATACGCGTT
Features (pLannotate 1.2.2; 21 found; start..end, strand, type, name):
      1..380     +  enhancer       CMV enhancer: human cytomegalovirus immediate early enhancer
    381..580     +  promoter       CMV promoter: human cytomegalovirus (CMV) immediate early promoter
    598..778     +  LTR            5' LTR (truncated): truncated 5' long terminal repeat (LTR) from HIV-1
    825..950     +  misc_feature   HIV-1 Ψ: packaging signal of human immunodeficiency virus type 1
    934..1272    +  CDS            HIV-1 gag (fragment): gag protein from human immunodeficiency virus 1; gag
   1447..1680    +  misc_feature   RRE: The Rev response element (RRE) of HIV-1 allows for Rev-dependent mRNA export from the nucleus to the cytoplasm.
   2057..2157    +  CDS            Rev (fragment): human immunodeficiency virus 1 (HIV-1) Rev protein; rev; enhances nuclear export of unspliced and incompletely spliced viral mRNAs
   2207..2324    +  misc_feature   cPPT/CTS: central polypurine tract and central termination sequence of HIV-1
   2406..2646    +  promoter       U6 promoter: RNA polymerase III promoter for human U6 snRNA
   2693..2760    +  misc_RNA       tracrRNA (fragment): trans-activating CRISPR RNA for the Streptococcus pyogenes CRISPR/Cas9 system
   2813..3305    +  promoter       PGK promoter: mouse phosphoglycerate kinase 1 promoter
   3335..4365    +  CDS            Cre (fragment): site-specific recombinase Cre is a site-specific recombinase from bacteriophage P1. Recombination occurs at loxP sequences.
   4398..4421    +  misc_feature   MCS (fragment): pBluescript multiple cloning site
   4421..5009    +  misc_feature   WPRE: woodchuck hepatitis virus posttranscriptional regulatory element
   5010..5029    +  misc_feature   MCS (fragment): pBluescript multiple cloning site
   5031..5531    +  CDS            nef (fragment): NEF_HV1LA - Experimental evidence at protein level: Swiss-Prot protein existence level 1. Extracellular Nef protein targets CD4(+) T-lymphocytes for apoptosis by interacting with CXCR4 surface receptors. From Human immunodeficiency virus type 1 group M subtype B (isolate Lai) (HIV-1).
   5538..5718    +  LTR            5' LTR (truncated): truncated 5' long terminal repeat (LTR) from HIV-1
   5780..6368    -  rep_origin     ori: high-copy-number ColE1/pMB1/pBR322/pUC origin of replication
   6539..7399    -  CDS            AmpR: β-lactamase; bla; confers resistance to ampicillin, carbenicillin, and related antibiotics
   7400..7504    -  promoter       AmpR promoter: bla
   7563..7615    -  misc_feature   bom (fragment): basis of mobility region from pBR322
