[The description below was written by a language model from this plasmid's Addgene catalogue record and pLannotate feature annotations shown in this document.]
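Description:
Lenti-sgAdgb#1/Cre is an HIV-1-derived lentiviral transfer plasmid built on the pLL3.3 backbone that delivers two things at once: a CRISPR single guide RNA against the mouse Adgb gene and Cre recombinase. In bacteria it is maintained through a high-copy ColE1/pUC-type origin and selected with ampicillin via the β-lactamase gene. The sequenced record is about 7.8 kb. No mammalian drug-selection marker or fluorescent reporter is annotated.

The viral genome is transcribed in packaging cells from a CMV enhancer/promoter fused to a truncated 5' LTR, a chimeric arrangement that typically removes the need for Tat. Downstream lie the Ψ packaging signal with a partial gag segment, the Rev response element for nuclear export of the unspliced genomic RNA, and the cPPT/CTS that aids nuclear import of the reverse-transcribed genome. The payload has two independent units. A human U6 RNA polymerase III promoter drives the 20-nt Adgb-targeting spacer joined to a Streptococcus pyogenes Cas9 guide scaffold (annotated as a tracrRNA fragment), and a mouse PGK promoter drives the Cre coding sequence. A WPRE follows to enhance transcript expression, then nef-derived sequence and a truncated 3' LTR.

The vector does not encode Cas9, so editing depends on Cas9 supplied by the target cells or animal. The associated publication describes a multiplexed in vivo approach to identifying driver genes in small cell lung cancer. This suggests a design in which Cre acts on loxP-flanked or Cre-dependent alleles in transduced mouse cells while the guide directs disruption of Adgb in those same cells, although the record does not specify the recipient genotype.
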