Addgene plasmid #193200: Lenti-sgAdgb#1/Cre
Purpose: Lentiviral vector expressing Cre recombinase (driven by mPGK promoter) and an sgRNA against the mouse Adgb gene
Depositing lab: Julien Sage. Depositing organization: Stanford University. Publication: A multiplexed in vivo approach to identify driver genes in small cell lung cancer. Lee MC, Cai H, Murray CW, Li C, Shue YT, Andrejka L, He AL, Holzem AME, Drainas AP, Ko JH, Coles GL, Kong C, Zhu S, Zhu C, Wang J, van de Rijn M, Petrov DA, Winslow MM, Sage J. Cell Rep. 2023 Jan 13;42(1):111990. doi: 10.1016/j.celrep.2023.111990. PubMed 36640300.
Backbone
  Vector backbone: pLL3.3
  Vector type: Mammalian Expression, Lentiviral, CRISPR
Growth in bacteria
  Bacterial resistance: Ampicillin, 100 μg/mL
  Growth temperature: 37°C
  Growth strain: NEB Stable
  Copy number: High Copy
Gene/Insert
  Gene/Insert name: sgAdgb#1
  gRNA/shRNA sequence: GTGATAACCGATGAAGCTCA
  Species: M. musculus (mouse)
  Insert size (bp): 20
  Entrez Gene: Adgb (a.k.a. 9130014G24Rik)
  Promoter: U6
  Cloning method: Restriction Enzyme; 5′ cloning site Unknown (unknown if destroyed); 3′ cloning site Unknown (unknown if destroyed)
Terms and licenses: Academic/Nonprofit Terms; Industry Terms: Not Available to Industry
Depositor comments: Please visit https://www.biorxiv.org/content/10.1101/2022.03.28.485708v1 for bioRxiv preprint.
How to cite: Lenti-sgAdgb#1/Cre was a gift from Julien Sage (Addgene plasmid # 193200 ; http://n2t.net/addgene:193200 ; RRID:Addgene_193200)
